>Addgene plasmid #207307 | pHCMV_SARS-CoV-2_Sdel18 | addgene full sequence | sequence record 407645 | Addgene NGS Result
GCGGCCGCTCTAGAGAGCTTGGCCCATTGCATACGTTGTATCCATATCATAATATGTACATTTATATTGG
CTCATGTCCAACATTACCGCCATGTTGACATTGATTATTGACTAGTTATTAATAGTAATCAATTACGGGG
TCATTAGTTCATAGCCCATATATGGAGTTCCGCGTTACATAACTTACGGTAAATGGCCCGCCTGGCTGAC
CGCCCAACGACCCCCGCCCATTGACGTCAATAATGACGTATGTTCCCATAGTAACGCCAATAGGGACTTT
CCATTGACGTCAATGGGTGGAGTATTTACGGTAAACTGCCCACTTGGCAGTACATCAAGTGTATCATATG
CCAAGTACGCCCCCTATTGACGTCAATGACGGTAAATGGCCCGCCTGGCATTATGCCCAGTACATGACCT
TATGGGACTTTCCTACTTGGCAGTACATCTACGTATTAGTCATCGCTATTACCATGGTGATGCGGTTTTG
GCAGTACATCAATGGGCGTGGATAGCGGTTTGACTCACGGGGATTTCCAAGTCTCCACCCCATTGACGTC
AATGGGAGTTTGTTTTGGCACCAAAATCAACGGGACTTTCCAAAATGTCGTAACAACTCCGCCCCATTGA
CGCAAATGGGCGGTAGGCGTGTACGGTGGGAGGTCTATATAAGCAGAGCTCGTTTAGTGAACCGTCAGAT
CGCCTGGACACGCCATCCACGCTGTTTTGACCTCCATAGATGACACCGGGACCGATCCAGCCTCCGGTCG
ACCGATCCTGAGAACTTCAGGGTGAGTTTGGGGACCCTTGATTGTTCTTTCTTTTTCGCTATTGTAAAAT
TCATGTTATATGGAGGGGGCAAAGTTTTCAGGGTGTTGTTTAGAATGGGAAGATGTCCCTTGTATCACCA
TGGACCCTCATGATAATTTTGTTTCTTTCACTTTCTACTCTGTTGACAACCATTGTCTCCTCTTATTTTC
TTTTCATTTTCTGTAACTTTTTCGTTAAACTTTAGCTTGCATTTGTAACGAATTTTTAAATTCACTTTTG
TTTATTTGTCAGATTGTAAGTACTTTCTCTAATCACTTTTTTTTCAAGGCAATCAGGGTATATTATATTG
TACTTCAGCACAGTTTTAGAGAACAATTGTTATAATTAAATGATAAGGTAGAATATTTCTGCATATAAAT
TCTGGCTGGCGTGGAAATATTCTTATTGGTAGAAACAACTACACCCTGGTCATCATCCTGCCTTTCTCTT
TATGGTTACAATGATATACACTGTTTGAGATGAGGATAAAATACTCTGAGTCCAAACCGGGCCCCTCTGC
TAACCATGTTCATGCCTTCTTCTCTTTCCTACAGCTCCTGGGCAACGTGCTGGTTGTTGTGCTGTCTCAT
CATTTTGGCAAAGAATTCCTCGACGGATCTGGGCCGCACCATGTTCGTTTTTCTTGTTCTTCTTCCATTG
GTAAGCTCACAATGCGTCAATCTTACAACGCGAACACAACTCCCACCAGCTTATACCAATAGCTTCACGC
GAGGAGTATATTATCCGGACAAAGTTTTCAGAAGCTCCGTCCTCCATTCAACACAAGACCTCTTCCTTCC
TTTCTTCTCCAACGTCACGTGGTTTCACGCTATACACGTCTCTGGAACCAACGGTACAAAACGCTTCGAC
AACCCCGTACTCCCTTTCAACGACGGGGTTTATTTTGCTTCAACGGAAAAATCAAACATTATACGCGGTT
GGATCTTCGGGACCACTCTTGATTCAAAAACGCAGAGCTTGCTCATCGTCAACAACGCCACTAATGTAGT
AATTAAGGTGTGCGAGTTCCAATTTTGCAACGATCCTTTCTTGGGTGTTTATTATCATAAAAATAACAAA
AGCTGGATGGAGAGCGAATTTAGAGTCTACTCCTCCGCCAATAACTGTACATTCGAGTATGTAAGCCAGC
CCTTTTTGATGGACCTGGAAGGCAAGCAAGGAAACTTCAAAAACTTGCGCGAATTCGTGTTCAAAAACAT
AGACGGGTATTTTAAAATTTATAGTAAGCACACACCTATTAACTTGGTGCGGGACCTGCCTCAAGGATTC
TCCGCCTTGGAACCGCTTGTAGATCTGCCAATAGGAATTAACATTACACGATTCCAGACCCTTCTCGCCC
TGCACAGGAGTTATCTGACGCCAGGCGATTCTTCTTCTGGCTGGACCGCCGGCGCTGCCGCATATTACGT
GGGTTACCTTCAGCCTAGGACATTCCTTCTGAAATACAACGAAAACGGTACAATAACTGATGCGGTTGAT
TGCGCCCTGGACCCGCTCAGCGAGACAAAGTGCACCTTGAAGTCTTTCACGGTCGAGAAAGGAATATACC
AAACAAGCAACTTTCGCGTGCAACCTACCGAGTCAATCGTCCGATTCCCGAATATAACCAACCTGTGTCC
ATTTGGTGAAGTATTCAATGCGACACGGTTTGCTAGTGTATATGCCTGGAACCGGAAACGAATTTCTAAC
TGTGTAGCCGACTATTCTGTCCTGTACAACTCTGCGAGCTTCTCCACATTTAAGTGTTACGGAGTAAGTC
CTACCAAACTGAATGATCTCTGCTTCACCAACGTTTATGCCGACAGCTTTGTAATTAGAGGGGACGAGGT
GCGGCAAATCGCCCCAGGGCAGACGGGCAAAATAGCCGACTACAATTACAAGCTCCCCGATGATTTCACA
GGATGCGTGATAGCTTGGAATTCCAATAACTTGGATAGTAAAGTGGGAGGGAATTATAATTATCTCTACC
GATTGTTCAGGAAATCCAACCTCAAGCCGTTTGAACGCGACATAAGTACCGAGATTTATCAGGCAGGGTC
TACGCCGTGTAATGGTGTAGAAGGATTTAACTGCTACTTTCCACTTCAGTCATATGGCTTTCAGCCGACT
AATGGTGTAGGGTATCAGCCATACAGAGTAGTAGTCCTGTCTTTTGAATTGCTCCACGCGCCAGCCACAG
TGTGCGGCCCAAAGAAGTCAACGAACCTTGTCAAAAATAAATGCGTGAACTTCAATTTCAACGGCCTGAC
GGGAACCGGCGTTTTGACAGAAAGTAATAAAAAATTCCTCCCGTTCCAACAGTTCGGGCGGGATATAGCG
GATACCACCGATGCAGTACGAGATCCGCAGACCCTGGAGATTCTGGACATAACGCCTTGTTCCTTCGGCG
GTGTCAGTGTGATAACCCCTGGGACAAATACCTCTAACCAAGTCGCTGTGCTTTATCAAGGCGTGAATTG
CACAGAGGTGCCAGTTGCCATACATGCTGATCAGTTGACTCCAACCTGGCGGGTCTATTCCACCGGTTCA
AATGTTTTCCAGACCCGCGCTGGCTGTTTGATTGGGGCAGAGCATGTGAACAACTCTTACGAGTGCGATA
TACCTATAGGTGCTGGGATCTGCGCTTCTTACCAGACCCAGACGAATAGCCCCCGACGGGCCAGAAGTGT
TGCAAGTCAGTCAATCATTGCGTACACAATGTCTCTTGGAGCGGAAAATTCTGTGGCCTACAGCAATAAT
AGCATTGCTATTCCGACTAATTTTACGATTAGCGTGACAACCGAAATCTTGCCGGTGAGTATGACTAAGA
CCAGCGTCGACTGTACGATGTATATTTGTGGAGACTCCACGGAGTGTAGTAATCTCTTGCTCCAGTATGG
ATCCTTCTGCACACAGCTGAATCGGGCTCTCACCGGCATTGCCGTAGAACAGGATAAAAATACCCAAGAG
GTCTTTGCGCAGGTCAAACAAATATACAAAACGCCGCCGATAAAGGATTTCGGTGGGTTTAACTTTAGCC
AGATTTTGCCGGATCCGTCTAAGCCCTCTAAACGCAGTTTCATAGAAGATTTGTTGTTCAATAAAGTCAC
GCTTGCAGATGCTGGTTTTATCAAGCAATACGGGGATTGTCTTGGCGATATTGCAGCACGGGACCTGATC
TGCGCACAGAAATTCAACGGACTCACAGTCCTTCCCCCGCTTCTGACCGATGAGATGATAGCACAATACA
CGAGCGCACTTTTGGCCGGCACGATAACTTCCGGGTGGACTTTTGGTGCAGGAGCGGCTCTGCAAATACC
CTTCGCTATGCAAATGGCTTACCGATTTAACGGAATTGGAGTTACTCAGAACGTTCTTTACGAAAACCAA
AAACTTATTGCCAATCAATTCAATAGTGCTATTGGGAAGATACAGGATTCTCTCTCTAGTACCGCCAGCG
CTCTGGGGAAACTGCAAGATGTCGTCAATCAAAATGCGCAAGCCCTTAACACACTCGTCAAGCAACTTTC
TTCAAATTTTGGAGCCATCTCTTCCGTCCTTAATGATATACTTTCCAGGCTGGACAAGGTAGAAGCCGAA
GTACAGATTGACCGGCTTATAACGGGGAGACTGCAATCCTTGCAAACATACGTCACACAGCAGCTTATCC
GAGCTGCCGAGATTAGAGCGAGTGCGAATCTCGCCGCCACTAAAATGTCAGAATGTGTCCTTGGGCAGAG
TAAACGGGTAGATTTTTGCGGTAAGGGTTACCATCTTATGTCATTCCCGCAAAGCGCTCCCCACGGGGTC
GTTTTTCTCCATGTTACCTATGTCCCCGCTCAGGAGAAAAACTTCACAACTGCGCCGGCCATATGTCATG
ACGGTAAGGCGCATTTTCCTCGAGAAGGCGTGTTCGTATCCAATGGCACACACTGGTTCGTTACACAGCG
CAATTTTTATGAACCCCAGATTATTACGACTGATAATACTTTCGTATCAGGTAACTGCGACGTAGTGATC
GGCATCGTAAACAATACCGTCTACGACCCATTGCAGCCGGAATTGGATTCATTTAAGGAGGAGCTCGATA
AATACTTTAAGAATCACACCAGCCCGGACGTCGATTTGGGAGATATTTCAGGGATCAATGCTAGCGTAGT
AAATATTCAAAAGGAGATTGACCGACTTAACGAGGTCGCCAAAAATCTGAATGAGTCACTTATTGACCTT
CAGGAACTGGGTAAATACGAACAGTATATCAAATGGCCCTGGTATATATGGCTCGGGTTTATCGCCGGAC
TCATAGCAATCGTAATGGTCACCATTATGTTGTGCTGTATGACTTCTTGTTGCAGCTGTCTCAAAGGGTG
TTGTTCCTGTGGCTCTTGCTGTAAATGATCAGGTGCAGGCTGCCTATCAGAAGGTGGTGGCTGGTGTGGC
CAATGCCCTGGCTCACAAATACCACTGAGATCTTTTTCCCTCTGCCAAAAATTATGGGGACATCATGAAG
CCCCTTGAGCATCTGACTTCTGGCTAATAAAGGAAATTTATTTTCATTGCAATAGTGTGTTGGAATTTTT
TGTGTCTCTCACTCGGAAGGACATATGGGAGGGCAAATCATTTAAAACATCAGAATGAGTATTTGGTTTA
GAGTTTGGCAACATATGCCCATATGCTGGCTGCCATGAACAAAGGTTGGCTATAAAGAGGTCATCAGTAT
ATGAAACAGCCCCCTGCTGTCCATTCCTTATTCCATAGAAAAGCCTTGACTTGAGGTTAGATTTTTTTTA
TATTTTGTTTTGTGTTATTTTTTTCTTTAACATCCCTAAAATTTTCCTTACATGTTTTACTAGCCAGATT
TTTCCTCCTCTCCTGACTACTCCCAGTCATAGCTGTCCCTCTTCTCTTATGGAGATCCCTCGACGGATCG
GCCGCAATTCGTAATCATGTCATAGCTGTTTCCTGTGTGAAATTGTTATCCGCTCACAATTCCACACAAC
ATACGAGCCGGAAGCATAAAGTGTAAAGCCTGGGGTGCCTAATGAGTGAGCTAACTCACATTAATTGCGT
TGCGCTCACTGCCCGCTTTCCAGTCGGGAAACCTGTCGTGCCAGCTGCATTAATGAATCGGCCAACGCGC
GGGGAGAGGCGGTTTGCGTATTGGGCGCTCTTCCGCTTCCTCGCTCACTGACTCGCTGCGCTCGGTCGTT
CGGCTGCGGCGAGCGGTATCAGCTCACTCAAAGGCGGTAATACGGTTATCCACAGAATCAGGGGATAACG
CAGGAAAGAACATGTGAGCAAAAGGCCAGCAAAAGGCCAGGAACCGTAAAAAGGCCGCGTTGCTGGCGTT
TTTCCATAGGCTCCGCCCCCCTGACGAGCATCACAAAAATCGACGCTCAAGTCAGAGGTGGCGAAACCCG
ACAGGACTATAAAGATACCAGGCGTTTCCCCCTGGAAGCTCCCTCGTGCGCTCTCCTGTTCCGACCCTGC
CGCTTACCGGATACCTGTCCGCCTTTCTCCCTTCGGGAAGCGTGGCGCTTTCTCATAGCTCACGCTGTAG
GTATCTCAGTTCGGTGTAGGTCGTTCGCTCCAAGCTGGGCTGTGTGCACGAACCCCCCGTTCAGCCCGAC
CGCTGCGCCTTATCCGGTAACTATCGTCTTGAGTCCAACCCGGTAAGACACGACTTATCGCCACTGGCAG
CAGCCACTGGTAACAGGATTAGCAGAGCGAGGTATGTAGGCGGTGCTACAGAGTTCTTGAAGTGGTGGCC
TAACTACGGCTACACTAGAAGAACAGTATTTGGTATCTGCGCTCTGCTGAAGCCAGTTACCTTCGGAAAA
AGAGTTGGTAGCTCTTGATCCGGCAAACAAACCACCGCTGGTAGCGGTGGTTTTTTTGTTTGCAAGCAGC
AGATTACGCGCAGAAAAAAAGGATCTCAAGAAGATCCTTTGATCTTTTCTACGGGGTCTGACGCTCAGTG
GAACGAAAACTCACGTTAAGGGATTTTGGTCATGAGATTATCAAAAAGGATCTTCACCTAGATCCTTTTA
AATTAAAAATGAAGTTTTAAATCAATCTAAAGTATATATGAGTAAACTTGGTCTGACAGTTACCAATGCT
TAATCAGTGAGGCACCTATCTCAGCGATCTGTCTATTTCGTTCATCCATAGTTGCCTGACTCCCCGTCGT
GTAGATAACTACGATACGGGAGGGCTTACCATCTGGCCCCAGTGCTGCAATGATACCGCGAGACCCACGC
TCACCGGCACCAGATTTATCAGCAATAAACCAGCCAGCCGGAAGGGCCGAGCGCAGAAGTGGTCCTGCAA
CTTTATCCGCCTCCATCCAGTCTATTAATTGTTGCCGGGAAGCTAGAGTAAGTAGTTCGCCAGTTAATAG
TTTGCGCAACGTTGTTGCCATTGCTACAGGCATCGTGGTGTCACGCTCGTCGTTTGGTATGGCTTCATTC
AGCTCCGGTTCCCAACGATCAAGGCGAGTTACATGATCCCCCATGTTGTGCAAAAAAGCGGTTAGCTCCT
TCGGTCCTCCGATCGTTGTCAGAAGTAAGTTGGCCGCAGTGTTATCACTCATGGTTATGGCAGCACTGCA
TAATTCTCTTACTGTCATGCCATCCGTAAGATGCTTTTCTGTGACTGGTGAGTACTCAACCAAGTCATTC
TGAGAATAGTGTATGCGGCGACCGAGTTGCTCTTGCCCGGCGTCAATACGGGATAATACCGCGCCACATA
GCAGAACTTTAAAAGTGCTCATCATTGGAAAACGTTCTTCGGGGCGAAAACTCTCAAGGATCTTACCGCT
GTTGAGATCCAGTTCGATGTAACCCACTCGTGCACCCAACTGATCTTCAGCATCTTTTACTTTCACCAGC
GTTTCTGGGTGAGCAAAAACAGGAAGGCAAAATGCCGCAAAAAAGGGAATAAGGGCGACACGGAAATGTT
GAATACTCATACTCTTCCTTTTTCAATATTATTGAAGCATTTATCAGGGTTATTGTCTCATGAGCGGATA
CATATTTGAATGTATTTAGAAAAATAAACAAATAGGGGTTCCGCGCACATTTCCCCGAAAAGTGCCACCT
AAATTGTAAGCGTTAATATTTTGTTAAAATTCGCGTTAAATTTTTGTTAAATCAGCTCATTTTTTAACCA
ATAGGCCGAAATCGGCAAAATCCCTTATAAATCAAAAGAATAGACCGAGATAGGGT
[37 nt withheld, positions 8037-8073]
AAAGAACGTGGACTCCAACGTCAAAGG
[49 nt withheld, positions 8101-8149]
T
[91 nt withheld, positions 8151-8241]
G
[124 nt withheld, positions 8243-8366]
CCCATTCGCCATTCAGGCTGCGCAACTGTTGGGAAGGGCGATCGGTGCGGGCCTCTTCGCTATTACGCCA
GCTGGCGAAAGGGGGATGTGCTGCAAGGCGATTAAGTTGGGTAACGCCAGGGTTTTCCCAGTCACGACGT
TGTAAAACGACGGCCAGTGAGCGCGCGTAATACGACTCACTATAGGGCGAATTGGAGCTCCACCGCGGTG
Features (pLannotate 1.2.2; 17 found; start..end, strand, type, name):
     97..476     +  enhancer       CMV enhancer: human cytomegalovirus immediate early enhancer
    477..680     +  promoter       CMV promoter: human cytomegalovirus (CMV) immediate early promoter
    792..1364    +  intron         β-globin intron: intron from rabbit β-globin gene
   1441..5205    +  CDS            S: SPIKE_SARS2 - Experimental evidence at protein level: Swiss-Prot protein existence level 1. [Spike glycoprotein]: May down-regulate host tetherin (BST2) by lysosomal degradation, thereby counteracting its antiviral activity. From Severe acute respiratory syndrome coronavirus 2 (2019-nCoV) (SARS-CoV-2).
   5210..5275    +  CDS            HBB (fragment): HBB_PONPY - Experimental evidence at transcript level: Swiss-Prot protein existence level 2. Involved in oxygen transport from the lung to the various peripheral tissues. From Pongo pygmaeus (Bornean orangutan).
   5346..5401    +  polyA_signal   β-globin poly(A) signal: rabbit β-globin polyadenylation signal (Gil and Proudfoot, 1987)
   5783..5799    -  protein_bind   lac operator: The lac repressor binds to the lac operator to inhibit transcription in E. coli. This inhibition can be relieved by adding lactose or isopropyl-β-D-thiogalactopyranoside (IPTG). lac repressor encoded by lacI
   5807..5837    -  promoter       lac promoter: promoter for the E. coli lac operon
   5852..5873    -  protein_bind   CAP binding site: CAP binding activates transcription in the presence of cAMP. E. coli catabolite activator protein
   5886..5978    -  CDS            lacI (fragment): lac repressor; lacI; The lac repressor binds to the lac operator to inhibit transcription in E. coli. This inhibition can be relieved by adding lactose or isopropyl-β-D-thiogalactopyranoside (IPTG).
   6161..6749    -  rep_origin     ori: high-copy-number ColE1/pMB1/pBR322/pUC origin of replication
   6920..7780    -  CDS            AmpR: β-lactamase; bla; confers resistance to ampicillin, carbenicillin, and related antibiotics
   7781..7885    -  promoter       AmpR promoter: bla
   7938..8366    -  rep_origin     f1 ori (sequence partly withheld): f1 bacteriophage origin of replication; arrow indicates direction of (+) strand synthesis
   8371..8526    -  CDS            lacZα (fragment): LacZα fragment of β-galactosidase; lacZ fragment
   8534..8552    +  promoter       T7 promoter: promoter for bacteriophage T7 RNA polymerase
   8561..14      +  misc_feature   MCS (fragment) (across the origin): pBluescript multiple cloning site
