[The description below was written by a language model from this plasmid's Addgene catalogue record and pLannotate feature annotations shown in this document.]
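Description:
pHCMV_SARS-CoV-2_Sdel18 is a mammalian expression plasmid of about 8.6 kb, built on the pHCMV backbone, that drives production of the SARS-CoV-2 spike (S) glycoprotein. It is propagated in E. coli through a high-copy ColE1/pUC-type origin and selected with ampicillin via the β-lactamase gene. The backbone also carries an f1 phage origin and remnants of a pBluescript-type cloning vector (lac promoter and operator, lacZα and lacI fragments, a T7 promoter and a partial multiple cloning site). These remnants play no role in mammalian expression. No mammalian selection marker is annotated, which suits transient transfection.

The expression cassette consists of the human cytomegalovirus immediate-early enhancer and promoter followed by a rabbit β-globin intron, which promotes splicing and generally improves transcript processing and expression. Downstream lies the synthetic, mammalian codon-optimized S open reading frame, inserted between EcoRI and BglII sites, and then a rabbit β-globin polyadenylation signal. The short β-globin coding fragment annotated between the S gene and the poly(A) signal is most likely residual globin exon sequence from the backbone's 3′ region rather than an intended fusion. The "Sdel18" in the name suggests a spike variant lacking 18 residues, and the annotated coding region is somewhat shorter than a full-length spike gene would be. However, the record lists only codon optimization under mutations and does not describe the deletion explicitly.

The stated purpose is simply mammalian expression of S protein. The associated publication concerns modular envelope design for cell type-specific delivery, so the plasmid was probably used to supply spike as an envelope glycoprotein for pseudotyping viral or virus-like particles.
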