Addgene plasmid #207307: pHCMV_SARS-CoV-2_Sdel18
Purpose: Mammalian expression of SARS2 coronavirus S protein
Depositing lab: Feng Zhang. Depositing organization: Broad Institute. Publication: Cell type-specific delivery by modular envelope design. Strebinger D, Frangieh CJ, Friedrich MJ, Faure G, Macrae RK, Zhang F. Nat Commun. 2023 Aug 23;14(1):5141. doi: 10.1038/s41467-023-40788-8. PubMed 37612276.
Backbone
  Vector backbone: pHCMV
  Backbone manufacturer: Clontech
  Backbone size w/o insert (bp): 4764
  Vector type: Mammalian Expression
Growth in bacteria
  Bacterial resistance: Ampicillin, 100 μg/mL
  Growth temperature: 37°C
  Growth strain: NEB Stable
  Copy number: High Copy
Gene/Insert
  Gene/Insert name: SARS-CoV2_S
  Species: SARS2 coronavirus
  Insert size (bp): 3812
  Mutation: mammalian codon optimization
  Entrez Gene: S (a.k.a. GU280_gp02, spike glycoprotein)
  Promoter: CMV promoter
  Cloning method: Restriction Enzyme; 5′ cloning site EcoRI (not destroyed); 3′ cloning site BglII (not destroyed)
Resource information
  A portion of this plasmid was derived from a plasmid made by: synthesis
Terms and licenses: Academic/Nonprofit Terms; Industry Terms: Not Available to Industry
How to cite: pHCMV_SARS-CoV-2_Sdel18 was a gift from Feng Zhang (Addgene plasmid # 207307 ; http://n2t.net/addgene:207307 ; RRID:Addgene_207307)
